>Addgene plasmid #67176 | pCRISPaint-SpyTag | depositor full sequence | sequence record 123186 | pCRISPaint-SpyTag sequence 2373 bps
GGCCGCGTTGCTGGCGTTTTTCCATAGGCTCCGCCCCCCTGACGAGCATCACAAAAATCGACGCTCAAGT
CAGAGGTGGCGAAACCCGACAGGACTATAAAGATACCAGGCGTTTCCCCCTGGAAGCTCCCTCGTGCGCT
CTCCTGTTCCGACCCTGCCGCTTACCGGATACCTGTCCGCCTTTCTCCCTTCGGGAAGCGTGGCGCTTTC
TCATAGCTCACGCTGTAGGTATCTCAGTTCGGTGTAGGTCGTTCGCTCCAAGCTGGGCTGTGTGCACGAA
CCCCCCGTTCAGCCCGACCGCTGCGCCTTATCCGGTAACTATCGTCTTGAGTCCAACCCGGTAAGACACG
ACTTATCGCCACTGGCAGCAGCCACTGGTAACAGGATTAGCAGAGCGAGGTATGTAGGCGGTGCTACAGA
GTTCTTGAAGTGGTGGCCTAACTACGGCTACACTAGAAGAACAGTATTTGGTATCTGCGCTCTGCTGAAG
CCAGTTACCTTCGGAAAAAGAGTTGGTAGCTCTTGATCCGGCAAACAAACCACCGCTGGTAGCGGTGGTT
TTTTTGTTTGCAAGCAGCAGATTACGCGCAGAAAAAAAGGATCTCAAGAAGATCCTTTGATCTTTTCTAC
GGGGTCTGACGCTCAGTGGAACGAAAACTCACGTTAAGGGATTTTGGTCATGAGATTATCAAAAAGGATC
TTCACCTAGATCCTTTTAAATTAAAAATGAAGTTTTAAATCAATCTAAAGTATATATGAGTAAACTTGGT
CTGACAGTTACCAATGCTTAATCAGTGAGGCACCTATCTCAGCGATCTGTCTATTTCGTTCATCCATAGT
TGCCTGACTCCCCGTCGTGTAGATAACTACGATACGGGAGGGCTTACCATCTGGCCCCAGTGCTGCAATG
ATACCGCGAGACCCACGCTCACCGGCTCCAGATTTATCAGCAATAAACCAGCCAGCCGGAAGGGCCGAGC
GCAGAAGTGGTCCTGCAACTTTATCCGCCTCCATCCAGTCTATTAATTGTTGCCGGGAAGCTAGAGTAAG
TAGTTCGCCAGTTAATAGTTTGCGCAACGTTGTTGCCATTGCTACAGGCATCGTGGTGTCACGCTCGTCG
TTTGGTATGGCTTCATTCAGCTCCGGTTCCCAACGATCAAGGCGAGTTACATGATCCCCCATGTTGTGCA
AAAAAGCGGTTAGCTCCTTCGGTCCTCCGATCGTTGTCAGAAGTAAGTTGGCCGCAGTGTTATCACTCAT
GGTTATGGCAGCACTGCATAATTCTCTTACTGTCATGCCATCCGTAAGATGCTTTTCTGTGACTGGTGAG
TACTCAACCAAGTCATTCTGAGAATAGTGTATGCGGCGACCGAGTTGCTCTTGCCCGGCGTCAATACGGG
ATAATACCGCGCCACATAGCAGAACTTTAAAAGTGCTCATCATTGGAAAACGTTCTTCGGGGCGAAAACT
CTCAAGGATCTTACCGCTGTTGAGATCCAGTTCGATGTAACCCACTCGTGCACCCAACTGATCTTCAGCA
TCTTTTACTTTCACCAGCGTTTCTGGGTGAGCAAAAACAGGAAGGCAAAATGCCGCAAAAAAGGGAATAA
GGGCGACACGGAAATGTTGAATACTCATACTCTTCCTTTTTCAATATTATTGAAGCATTTATCAGGGTTA
TTGTCTCATGAGCGGATACATATTTGAATGTATTTAGAAAAATAAACAAATAGGGGTTCCGCGCACATTT
CCCCGAAAAGTGCGGTGTGAAATACCGCACAGATGCGTAAGGAGAAAATACCGCATCAGGCGCCATTCGC
CATTCAGGCTGCGCAACTGTTGGGAAGGGCGATCGGTGCGGGCCTCTTCGCTATTACGCCAGCTGGCGAA
AGGGGGATGTGCTGCAAGGCGATTAAGTTGGGTAACGCCAGGGTTTTCCCAGTCACGACGTTGTAAAACG
ACGGCCAGTGAATTCGAGCTCGGTACCTAATGATAGCTAGCGGGCCAGTACCCAAAAAGCGGGGGGTCTG
GTGGCAGTGGAGGGGGATCCGCCCACATCGTGATGGTGGACGCCTACAAGCCCACCAAGTGAGCGGCCGC
CGCTGATCAGCCTCGACTGTGCCTTCTAGTTGCCAGCCATCTGTTGTTTGCCCCTCCCCCGTGCCTTCCT
TGACCCTGGAAGGTGCCACTCCCACTGTCCTTTCCTAATAAAATGAGGAAATTGCATCGCATTGTCTGAG
TAGGTGTCATTCTATTCTGGGGGGTGGGGTGGGGCAGGACAGCAAGGGGGAGGATTGGGAAGACAATAGC
AGGCATGCTGGGGATGCGGTGGGCTCTATGGACGCGTCAGCAAAAGGCCAGGAACCGTAAAAA
Features (pLannotate 1.2.2; 6 found; start..end, strand, type, name):
     19..607     -  rep_origin     ori: high-copy-number ColE1/pMB1/pBR322/pUC origin of replication
    778..1638    -  CDS            AmpR: β-lactamase; bla; confers resistance to ampicillin, carbenicillin, and related antibiotics
   1639..1743    -  promoter       AmpR promoter: bla
   1761..1810    +  misc_feature   bom (fragment): basis of mobility region from pBR322
   1816..1973    -  CDS            lacZα (fragment): LacZα fragment of β-galactosidase; lacZ fragment
   2117..2341    +  polyA_signal   bGH poly(A) signal: bovine growth hormone polyadenylation signal
