[The description below was written by a language model from this plasmid's Addgene catalogue record and pLannotate feature annotations shown in this document.]
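Description:
pCRISPaint-SpyTag is a small (about 2.4 kb) universal donor plasmid from the CRISPaint gene-tagging system, built on the pCRISPaint backbone and intended to supply a SpyTag coding sequence for fusion to endogenous genes. It is propagated in E. coli as a high-copy plasmid through a ColE1/pUC-type origin of replication and is selected with ampicillin via a β-lactamase gene driven by its own bla promoter. The annotation also picks up short remnants of a pBR322 bom region and a lacZα fragment, which appear to be cloning-vector leftovers rather than functional parts.

The payload is a synthetic SpyTag, a short peptide tag that forms a spontaneous covalent isopeptide bond with its protein partner SpyCatcher, allowing tagged proteins to be captured or labelled irreversibly. The tag itself is not annotated in the generated feature table, probably because it is so short. It presumably lies in the unannotated stretch between the lacZα fragment and the bovine growth hormone polyadenylation signal, which would terminate the fusion transcript after integration. No eukaryotic promoter or mammalian selection marker is annotated, consistent with a promoterless donor whose expression depends on in-frame insertion into an actively transcribed target locus.

In the CRISPaint approach, as indicated by the associated publication title, tagging is homology-independent. It relies on a ligase-4-dependent (non-homologous end joining) mechanism to insert the donor at a nuclease-cut genomic site, so the same donor can be used for many target genes without gene-specific homology arms. The record does not list the other components needed for tagging or describe how the reading frame is chosen.
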