Addgene plasmid #67176: pCRISPaint-SpyTag
Purpose: CRISPaint universal donor for SpyTag fusion tagging
Depositing lab: Veit Hornung. Depositing organization: Universitaetsklinikum Bonn. Publication: CRISPaint allows modular base-specific gene tagging using a ligase-4-dependent mechanism. Schmid-Burgk JL, Honing K, Ebert TS, Hornung V. Nat Commun. 2016 Jul 28;7:12338. doi: 10.1038/ncomms12338. PubMed 27465542.
Backbone
  Vector backbone: pCRISPaint
  Backbone manufacturer: Veit Hornung group
Growth in bacteria
  Bacterial resistance: Ampicillin, 100 μg/mL
  Growth temperature: 30°C
  Growth strain: DH10B
  Copy number: High Copy
Gene/Insert
  Gene/Insert name: SpyTag
  Species: Synthetic
Terms and licenses: Academic/Nonprofit Terms; Industry Terms: Not Available to Industry
Depositor comments: please check ip situation sequence with: TTCGCTATTACGCCAGCTGGCGA
How to cite: pCRISPaint-SpyTag was a gift from Veit Hornung (Addgene plasmid # 67176 ; http://n2t.net/addgene:67176 ; RRID:Addgene_67176)
