>Addgene plasmid #67176 | pCRISPaint-SpyTag | addgene partial sequence | sequence record 123183 | M13pUC-Fwd 5'-CCCAGTCACGACGTTGTAAAACG-3'
GGGCCAGTACCCAAAAAGCGGGGGGTCTGGTGGCAGTGGAGGGGGATCCGCCCACATCGTGATGGTGGAC
GCCTACAAGCCCACCAAGTGAGCGGCCGCCGCTGATCAGCCTCGACTGTGCCTTCTAGTTGCCAGCCATC
TGTTGTTTGCCCCTCCCCCGTGCCTTCCTTGACCCTGGAAGGTGCCACTCCCACTGTCCTTTCCTAATAA
AATGAGGAAATTGCATCGCATTGTCTGAGTAGGTGTCATTCTATTCTGGGGGGTGGGGTGGGGCAGGACA
GCAAGGGGGAGGATTGGGAAGACAATAGCAGGCATGCTGGGGATGCGGTGGGCTCTATGGACGCGTCAGC
AAAAGGCCAGGAACCGTAAAAAGGCCGCGTTGCTGGCGTTTTTCCATAGGCTCCGCCCCCCTGACGAGCA
TCACAAAAATCGACGCTCAAGTCAGAGGTGGCGAAACCCGACAGGACTATAAAGATACCAGGCGTTTCCC
CCTGGAAGCTCCCTCGTGCGCTCTCCTGTTCCGACCCTGCCGCTTACCGGATACCTGTCCGCCTTTCTCC
CTTCGGGAAGCGTGGCGCTTTCTCATAGCTCACGCTGTAGGTATCTCAGTTCGGTGTAGGTCGTTCGCTC
CAAGCTGGGCTGTGTGCACGAACCCCCCGTTCAGCCCGACCGCTGCGCCTTATCCGGTAACTATCGTCTT
GAGTCCAACCCGGTAAGACACGACTTATCGCCACTGGCAGCAGCCACTGGTAACAGGATTAGCAGAGCGA
GGTATGTAGGCGGTGCTACAGAGTTCTTGAAGTGGTGGCCTAACTACGGCTACACTAGAAGAACAGTATT
TGGTATCTGC
