>Addgene plasmid #67176 | pCRISPaint-SpyTag | addgene partial sequence | sequence record 123184 | BGH-rev 5'-TAGAAGGCACAGTCGAGG-3'
TTGTAGGCGTCCACCATCACGATGTGGGCGGATCCCCCTCCACTGCCACCAGACCCCCCGCTTTTTGGGT
ACTGGCCCGCTAGCTATCATTAGGTACCGAGCTCGAATTCACTGGCCGTCGTTTTACAACGTCGTGACTG
GGAAAACCCTGGCGTTACCCAACTTAATCGCCTTGCAGCACATCCCCCTTTCGCCAGCTGGCGTAATAGC
GAAGAGGCCCGCACCGATCGCCCTTCCCAACAGTTGCGCAGCCTGAATGGCGAATGGCGCCTGATGCGGT
ATTTTCTCCTTACGCATCTGTGCGGTATTTCACACCGCACTTTTCGGGGAAATGTGCGCGGAACCCCTAT
TTGTTTATTTTTCTAAATACATTCAAATATGTATCCGCTCATGAGACAATAACCCTGATAAATGCTTCAA
TAATATTGAAAAAGGAAGAGTATGAGTATTCAACATTTCCGTGTCGCCCTTATTCCCTTTTTTGCGGCAT
TTTGCCTTCCTGTTTTTGCTCACCCAGAAACGCTGGTGAAAGTAAAAGATGCTGAAGATCAGTTGGGTGC
ACGAGTGGGTTACATCGAACTGGATCTCAACAGCGGTAAGATCCTTGAGAGTTTTCGCCCCGAAGAACGT
TTTCCAATGATGAGCACTTTTAAAGTTCTGCTATGTGGCG
